Addgene plasmid #186182: p236
Purpose: Shotgun Metagenomic Spike-in
Depositing lab: Karsten Zengler. Depositing organization: University of California, San Diego (UCSD). Publication: synDNA-a Synthetic DNA Spike-in Method for Absolute Quantification of Shotgun Metagenomic Sequencing. Zaramela LS, Tjuanta M, Moyne O, Neal M, Zengler K. mSystems. 2022 Dec 20;7(6):e0044722. doi: 10.1128/msystems.00447-22. Epub 2022 Nov 1. PubMed 36317886.
Backbone
  Vector backbone: pUC57
  Backbone manufacturer: GenScript
  Backbone size w/o insert (bp): 2710
  Total vector size (bp): 4710
  Vector type: Synthetic Biology ; Cloning
Growth in bacteria
  Bacterial resistance: Ampicillin, 100 μg/mL
  Growth temperature: 37°C
  Growth strain: DH5alpha
  Copy number: High Copy
Gene/Insert
  Gene/Insert name: synDNA 236 (alt name: p236)
  Species: Synthetic
  Insert size (bp): 2000
  Cloning method: Ligation Independent Cloning
  Sequencing primers: 5′ GTAAAACGACGGCCAGTG; 3′ GGAAACAGCTATGACCATG
Resource information
  A portion of this plasmid was derived from a plasmid made by: The synthetic gene was manufactured by GenScript.
Terms and licenses: Academic/Nonprofit Terms; Industry Terms: Not Available to Industry
How to cite: p236 was a gift from Karsten Zengler (Addgene plasmid # 186182 ; http://n2t.net/addgene:186182 ; RRID:Addgene_186182)
