[The description below was written by a language model from this plasmid's Addgene catalogue record and pLannotate feature annotations shown in this document.]
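Description:
p236 is a high-copy bacterial cloning plasmid built on the GenScript pUC57 backbone that carries a fully synthetic 2,000 bp insert called synDNA 236. It is propagated in E. coli through the pUC-type ColE1/pMB1 origin of replication and selected with ampicillin through the β-lactamase gene (AmpR) driven by its native bla promoter. The remaining annotated backbone features are the usual pUC remnants: a CAP binding site, lac promoter and lac operator on one side of the cloning region and a lacZα fragment on the other, plus short fragments of lacI, the pBR322 bom region and rop that are vestigial sequence rather than functional elements.

The feature table shows an unannotated stretch of roughly 2 kb between the lacZα fragment and the lac operator. This matches the expected position and size of the synthetic insert, which interrupts lacZα and has no recognisable features of its own, as expected for an artificial sequence. The record lists no promoter, tag or reporter intended to express the insert, and it appears to serve purely as a DNA template rather than as a coding payload. The catalogue gives a total size of 4,710 bp, whereas the sequenced record is 4,642 nt, a small discrepancy that the record does not explain.

The stated purpose is a spike-in for shotgun metagenomics. The plasmid belongs to the synDNA method, in which synthetic DNA is added to samples as a spike-in standard to allow absolute rather than relative quantification from shotgun metagenomic sequencing data.
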