Features (pLannotate 1.2.2; 10 found; start..end, strand, type, name):
    137..236     +  misc_feature   bom (fragment): basis of mobility region from pBR322
    242..399     -  CDS            lacZα (fragment): LacZα fragment of β-galactosidase; lacZ fragment
   2445..2461    -  protein_bind   lac operator: The lac repressor binds to the lac operator to inhibit transcription in E. coli. This inhibition can be relieved by adding lactose or isopropyl-β-D-thiogalactopyranoside (IPTG). lac repressor encoded by lacI
   2469..2499    -  promoter       lac promoter: promoter for the E. coli lac operon
   2514..2535    -  protein_bind   CAP binding site: CAP binding activates transcription in the presence of cAMP. E. coli catabolite activator protein
   2548..2640    -  CDS            lacI (fragment): lac repressor; lacI; The lac repressor binds to the lac operator to inhibit transcription in E. coli. This inhibition can be relieved by adding lactose or isopropyl-β-D-thiogalactopyranoside (IPTG).
   2823..3411    -  rep_origin     ori: high-copy-number ColE1/pMB1/pBR322/pUC origin of replication
   3582..4442    -  CDS            AmpR: β-lactamase; bla; confers resistance to ampicillin, carbenicillin, and related antibiotics
   4443..4547    -  promoter       AmpR promoter: bla
   4642..35      +  CDS            rop (fragment) (across the origin): Rop protein, which maintains plasmids at low copy number; rop
>Addgene plasmid #186182 | p236 | addgene full sequence | sequence record 373218 | Addgene NGS Result
TCGCGCGTTTCGGTGATGACGGTGAAAACCTCTGACACATGCAGCTCCCGGAGACGGTCACAGCTTGTCT
GTAAGCGGATGCCGGGAGCAGACAAGCCCGTCAGGGCGCGTCAGCGGGTGTTGGCGGGTGTCGGGGCTGG
CTTAACTATGCGGCATCAGAGCAGATTGTACTGAGAGTGCACCATATGCGGTGTGAAATACCGCACAGAT
GCGTAAGGAGAAAATACCGCATCAGGCGCCATTCGCCATTCAGGCTGCGCAACTGTTGGGAAGGGCGATC
GGTGCGGGCCTCTTCGCTATTACGCCAGCTGGCGAAAGGGGGATGTGCTGCAAGGCGATTAAGTTGGGTA
ACGCCAGGGTTTTCCCAGTCACGACGTTGTAAAACGACGGCCAGTGAATTCGAGCTCGGTACCTCGCGAA
TGCATCTAGATCTCGAGGCTTGACCGTATTTCGGATGTACGCCTAGCGCACGATTAGTATGCGACAGTTT
AGGGTAACCCTATCGATAATCTTGATCTCTCCCAGCAATAGCACCAGACACTCTAATAAAGAAACACGTC
CATTCTCCAGCTTCGCTAACCAGTATATCCTAAAGTTAATACGGCATATTCCTTTAATTAAATACTCGTT
ATTTATTATAATAGATCCTTGAACAACTTAGATACTGTCATAATTATATTCATTATGTAACTTTCGGTGA
TCGATCTGAAGTGGACATGGTAATATGCTTACTGGTCAAATATATTACACATTAAATCCAGACAATCGCT
TATTATGACCTTCGCAGGGTATGTGATACTTTGAAAGAGCGTGCTCAGCACTGGCTTGTCACCAGCCATT
GATTAATATCTTCAGCATCACCTTGGACGGTTTCAGAATCGCCGAATAAACCTCTAACGGCAATTCTAGC
CCTGCCTACTGTTTAGAGAGTGAAATGTCTTACAAGATCATCAGCGTCGTAATAAGATTCATCAAGACAG
TTCCGATAGTTTCAAATCATCAATCCGGGTTCCTGTTGCACTTGAACCTATTATGTCTCTTACCCTGGGC
TTCGTTGCTTCTGATATTCAAATCTTACGATGAGCATTTAATGTTAGTATTAGATAAAGTGAATAGGCAT
TATTGCCATATTTCATCCGGAGAAAGACACGATGATGAACATCTACAAAGTCGGGAAACTCCGCAAGAAA
CTGGACTCTTACTCTTTCTACGTAGGCAATCACAGTAAGGATTTATTATTCACTTATTCCTTGCGATTGA
TAAATGACGTGGTACGCCTCAGTGAGTTTGCTGCAGTCAATTATCCATAACACTACTCCTTAGACTTGCG
ATCTAACGTTTATTGTTATTAATTATTCTTATGCGGACCGTATTAACTGTCTTATAGGCTCTATCGGAAC
GCTAATTTCTACGCGAGTAGTTATTCACCTCCAATGCACTAGCCTTATTTAAGTCCATGTCTTCTTCATC
AAATACTTAGGGATATAGTCCCGGAATTCAACCAAATGTTCTAGTTATTGTATTTAGTTAAAGCTGTTAT
GTTTAAGTTAATGAGATTCCTTTAATGGATACTAGCTCTGAACAGTACCAAGTTATGCTAATCAGCCGAA
TAGATCTGGAATACGCATGCTTATTCATTAATTAGATTTATTACAACACTTATAGTCAATATTAGACACT
TGCATTATAACTGTGAACAAGGTTGGATTAGGTTGAATATGTTCCACTCATTATAGTATTAAGTAAGGAG
TCGTGTATTGCCCTCTTAAAGCAATAATAAGGATATTTAATTTACTCTGGCACACGTCCAAGAGATAACA
AGTGTTTGATCTAATTACGTAATGAGGTCATTGAACTACTTCCAACTTGGTGCTGTCTATAAAGTGGCTA
CTACAAACCGCGGTGAATTTCCGGCTTTACAATATCGTGGCACGCAACGCTGAGCATTTCTCTACATTTT
CGTATCAGTCAACTTATCCTATATTCTATTGTTATTTATGCATCGAAATTATTCAATATGCAATATAATA
TGAAAGATATGTGGTCTACATCCGAGCGCCGAATCTACCGTAATTTGTTATCGAAGTGAAACTAATAAGA
TATCGTTATGCAATTGCACTCCACAATCCATGATCATTATTGCAATGAATTGTAACTATTCCAAATTAAC
TTTAATTAAGCAATATGTTCCATAGACCCCACAGATAGACCTTTAGCTTGTTATCCACCATTTATGAAAT
CTGGCAGCTAGAGGAGTCTACTCAGCACTATTGGTATATTAAAGTTCAGAGATTACTTAGCATTCTTTAA
ATTTGATAGTATAAAGTCTGTAATTGAGTCCACATGGTAAATTCCTACCCGGGATCGGATCCCGGGCCCG
TCGACTGCAGAGGCCTGCATGCAAGCTTGGCGTAATCATGGTCATAGCTGTTTCCTGTGTGAAATTGTTA
TCCGCTCACAATTCCACACAACATACGAGCCGGAAGCATAAAGTGTAAAGCCTGGGGTGCCTAATGAGTG
AGCTAACTCACATTAATTGCGTTGCGCTCACTGCCCGCTTTCCAGTCGGGAAACCTGTCGTGCCAGCTGC
ATTAATGAATCGGCCAACGCGCGGGGAGAGGCGGTTTGCGTATTGGGCGCTCTTCCGCTTCCTCGCTCAC
TGACTCGCTGCGCTCGGTCGTTCGGCTGCGGCGAGCGGTATCAGCTCACTCAAAGGCGGTAATACGGTTA
TCCACAGAATCAGGGGATAACGCAGGAAAGAACATGTGAGCAAAAGGCCAGCAAAAGGCCAGGAACCGTA
AAAAGGCCGCGTTGCTGGCGTTTTTCCATAGGCTCCGCCCCCCTGACGAGCATCACAAAAATCGACGCTC
AAGTCAGAGGTGGCGAAACCCGACAGGACTATAAAGATACCAGGCGTTTCCCCCTGGAAGCTCCCTCGTG
CGCTCTCCTGTTCCGACCCTGCCGCTTACCGGATACCTGTCCGCCTTTCTCCCTTCGGGAAGCGTGGCGC
TTTCTCATAGCTCACGCTGTAGGTATCTCAGTTCGGTGTAGGTCGTTCGCTCCAAGCTGGGCTGTGTGCA
CGAACCCCCCGTTCAGCCCGACCGCTGCGCCTTATCCGGTAACTATCGTCTTGAGTCCAACCCGGTAAGA
CACGACTTATCGCCACTGGCAGCAGCCACTGGTAACAGGATTAGCAGAGCGAGGTATGTAGGCGGTGCTA
CAGAGTTCTTGAAGTGGTGGCCTAACTACGGCTACACTAGAAGAACAGTATTTGGTATCTGCGCTCTGCT
GAAGCCAGTTACCTTCGGAAAAAGAGTTGGTAGCTCTTGATCCGGCAAACAAACCACCGCTGGTAGCGGT
GGTTTTTTTGTTTGCAAGCAGCAGATTACGCGCAGAAAAAAAGGATCTCAAGAAGATCCTTTGATCTTTT
CTACGGGGTCTGACGCTCAGTGGAACGAAAACTCACGTTAAGGGATTTTGGTCATGAGATTATCAAAAAG
GATCTTCACCTAGATCCTTTTAAATTAAAAATGAAGTTTTAAATCAATCTAAAGTATATATGAGTAAACT
TGGTCTGACAGTTACCAATGCTTAATCAGTGAGGCACCTATCTCAGCGATCTGTCTATTTCGTTCATCCA
TAGTTGCCTGACTCCCCGTCGTGTAGATAACTACGATACGGGAGGGCTTACCATCTGGCCCCAGTGCTGC
AATGATACCGCGAGACCCACGCTCACCGGCTCCAGATTTATCAGCAATAAACCAGCCAGCCGGAAGGGCC
GAGCGCAGAAGTGGTCCTGCAACTTTATCCGCCTCCATCCAGTCTATTAATTGTTGCCGGGAAGCTAGAG
TAAGTAGTTCGCCAGTTAATAGTTTGCGCAACGTTGTTGCCATTGCTACAGGCATCGTGGTGTCACGCTC
GTCGTTTGGTATGGCTTCATTCAGCTCCGGTTCCCAACGATCAAGGCGAGTTACATGATCCCCCATGTTG
TGCAAAAAAGCGGTTAGCTCCTTCGGTCCTCCGATCGTTGTCAGAAGTAAGTTGGCCGCAGTGTTATCAC
TCATGGTTATGGCAGCACTGCATAATTCTCTTACTGTCATGCCATCCGTAAGATGCTTTTCTGTGACTGG
TGAGTACTCAACCAAGTCATTCTGAGAATAGTGTATGCGGCGACCGAGTTGCTCTTGCCCGGCGTCAATA
CGGGATAATACCGCGCCACATAGCAGAACTTTAAAAGTGCTCATCATTGGAAAACGTTCTTCGGGGCGAA
AACTCTCAAGGATCTTACCGCTGTTGAGATCCAGTTCGATGTAACCCACTCGTGCACCCAACTGATCTTC
AGCATCTTTTACTTTCACCAGCGTTTCTGGGTGAGCAAAAACAGGAAGGCAAAATGCCGCAAAAAAGGGA
ATAAGGGCGACACGGAAATGTTGAATACTCATACTCTTCCTTTTTCAATATTATTGAAGCATTTATCAGG
GTTATTGTCTCATGAGCGGATACATATTTGAATGTATTTAGAAAAATAAACAAATAGGGGTTCCGCGCAC
ATTTCCCCGAAAAGTGCCACCTGACGTCTAAGAAACCATTATTATCATGACATTAACCTATAAAAATAGG
CGTATCACGAGGCCCTTTCGTC
